Addgene plasmid #197058: pcDNA3.1_GEM7-Halo-FRB
Purpose: Expression of Rhodospirillum rubrum encapsulin Halo-FRB-fusion in mammalian cells
Depositing lab: Julia Mahamid. Publication: Genetically encoded multimeric tags for subcellular protein localization in cryo-EM. Fung HKH, Hayashi Y, Salo VT, Babenko A, Zagoriy I, Brunner A, Ellenberg J, Muller CW, Cuylen-Haering S, Mahamid J. Nat Methods. 2023 Dec;20(12):1900-1908. doi: 10.1038/s41592-023-02053-0. Epub 2023 Nov 6. PubMed 37932397.
Backbone
  Vector backbone: pcDNA3.1(+)
  Backbone manufacturer: Invitrogen
  Vector type: Mammalian Expression
  Selectable markers: Neomycin (select with G418)
Growth in bacteria
  Bacterial resistance: Ampicillin, 100 μg/mL
  Growth temperature: 37°C
  Growth strain: DH5alpha
  Copy number: Unknown
Gene/Insert
  Gene/Insert name: Encapsulin (alt name: GEM7)
  Species: Rhodospirillum rubrum
  Mutation: Codon-optimised for human cell expression
  Tag / fusion protein: HaloTag (C terminal on insert); FRB (C terminal on insert)
Terms and licenses: Academic/Nonprofit Terms; Industry Terms: Not Available to Industry
Depositor comments: Please visit https://www.biorxiv.org/content/10.1101/2022.12.10.519870v1 for bioRxiv preprint.
How to cite: pcDNA3.1_GEM7-Halo-FRB was a gift from Julia Mahamid (Addgene plasmid # 197058 ; http://n2t.net/addgene:197058 ; RRID:Addgene_197058)
