[The description below was written by a language model from this plasmid's Addgene catalogue record and pLannotate feature annotations shown in this document.]
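Description:
pcDNA3.1_GEM7-Halo-FRB is a mammalian expression plasmid built on the pcDNA3.1(+) backbone. It is propagated in E. coli through a high-copy ColE1/pUC-type origin with ampicillin selection from the bla gene. An f1 origin is also present. For selection in mammalian cells, an SV40 enhancer/early promoter drives a neomycin phosphotransferase gene terminated by the SV40 polyadenylation signal, which allows G418 selection of stable transfectants. The feature table also lists short fragments (bom, lac promoter/operator, lacI, ble, a truncated HIV-1 LTR match). These look like backbone remnants or partial annotation hits rather than functional parts of the design.

The expression cassette uses the human CMV immediate-early enhancer and promoter, followed by a T7 promoter and closed by the bovine growth hormone polyadenylation signal. The insert is the encapsulin from Rhodospirillum rubrum, called GEM7, codon-optimised for human cells. It carries HaloTag and then an FRB domain at its C terminus. The encapsulin itself was not annotated by the automated tool, but the unannotated stretch between the T7 promoter and HaloTag is consistent with its position. The tool identifies the FRB segment as the T2098L variant, whereas the catalogue fields simply state FRB.

Encapsulins self-assemble into multimeric protein shells, and according to the associated publication title these constructs serve as genetically encoded multimeric tags for locating proteins within cells by cryo-EM. HaloTag binds chloroalkane ligands covalently, so the particles can be labelled with fluorescent dyes. FRB dimerises with FKBP in the presence of rapamycin or an analogue, which would allow the particle to be recruited to an FKBP-fused protein of interest.
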