Features (pLannotate 1.2.2; 21 found; start..end, strand, type, name):
    110..214     -  promoter       AmpR promoter: bla
    273..325     -  misc_feature   bom (fragment): basis of mobility region from pBR322
    480..859     +  enhancer       CMV enhancer: human cytomegalovirus immediate early enhancer
    860..1063    +  promoter       CMV promoter: human cytomegalovirus (CMV) immediate early promoter
   1059..1092    +  LTR            5' LTR (truncated) (fragment): truncated 5' long terminal repeat (LTR) from HIV-1
   1108..1126    +  promoter       T7 promoter: promoter for bacteriophage T7 RNA polymerase
   2043..2929    +  CDS            HaloTag® (fragment): modified bacterial dehalogenase that forms covalent bonds with chloroalkane derivatives
   2973..3251    +  CDS            FRB*: T2098L mutant of FKBP-rapamycin binding domain of human FRAP binds synthetic ligands such as AP21967
   3321..3545    +  polyA_signal   bGH poly(A) signal: bovine growth hormone polyadenylation signal
   3549..3570    +  promoter       SV40 promoter (fragment): SV40 enhancer and early promoter
   3591..4019    +  rep_origin     f1 ori (sequence partly withheld): f1 bacteriophage origin of replication; arrow indicates direction of (+) strand synthesis
   4033..4362    +  promoter       SV40 promoter: SV40 enhancer and early promoter
   4429..5220    +  CDS            neo: KKA2_KLEPN - Also known as kan, nptII. Experimental evidence at protein level: Swiss-Prot protein existence level 1. Resistance to kanamycin, neomycin, paromomycin, ribostamycin, butirosin and gentamicin B. From Klebsiella pneumoniae.
   5244..5402    +  CDS            ble (fragment): BLE_KLEPN - Experimental evidence at protein level: Swiss-Prot protein existence level 1. Binding protein with a strong affinity to the bleomycin family of antibiotics. Binds to CL990; an antimitotic-antibiotic compound. From Klebsiella pneumoniae.
   5397..5518    +  polyA_signal   SV40 poly(A) signal: SV40 polyadenylation signal
   5591..5607    -  protein_bind   lac operator: The lac repressor binds to the lac operator to inhibit transcription in E. coli. This inhibition can be relieved by adding lactose or isopropyl-β-D-thiogalactopyranoside (IPTG). lac repressor encoded by lacI
   5615..5645    -  promoter       lac promoter: promoter for the E. coli lac operon
   5660..5681    -  protein_bind   CAP binding site: CAP binding activates transcription in the presence of cAMP. E. coli catabolite activator protein
   5694..5786    -  CDS            lacI (fragment): lac repressor; lacI; The lac repressor binds to the lac operator to inhibit transcription in E. coli. This inhibition can be relieved by adding lactose or isopropyl-β-D-thiogalactopyranoside (IPTG).
   5969..6557    -  rep_origin     ori: high-copy-number ColE1/pMB1/pBR322/pUC origin of replication
   6728..109     -  CDS            AmpR (across the origin): β-lactamase; bla; confers resistance to ampicillin, carbenicillin, and related antibiotics
>Addgene plasmid #197058 | pcDNA3.1_GEM7-Halo-FRB | addgene full sequence | sequence record 402600 | Addgene NGS Result
GATCTTCAGCATCTTTTACTTTCACCAGCGTTTCTGGGTGAGCAAAAACAGGAAGGCAAAATGCCGCAAA
AAAGGGAATAAGGGCGACACGGAAATGTTGAATACTCATACTCTTCCTTTTTCAATATTATTGAAGCATT
TATCAGGGTTATTGTCTCATGAGCGGATACATATTTGAATGTATTTAGAAAAATAAACAAATAGGGGTTC
CGCGCACATTTCCCCGAAAAGTGCCACCTGACGTCGACGGATCGGGAGATCTCCCGATCCCCTATGGTGC
ACTCTCAGTACAATCTGCTCTGATGCCGCATAGTTAAGCCAGTATCTGCTCCCTGCTTGTGTGTTGGAGG
TCGCTGAGTAGTGCGCGAGCAAAATTTAAGCTACAACAAGGCAAGGCTTGACCGACAATTGCATGAAGAA
TCTGCTTAGGGTTAGGCGTTTTGCGCTGCTTCGCGATGTACGGGCCAGATATACGCGTTGACATTGATTA
TTGACTAGTTATTAATAGTAATCAATTACGGGGTCATTAGTTCATAGCCCATATATGGAGTTCCGCGTTA
CATAACTTACGGTAAATGGCCCGCCTGGCTGACCGCCCAACGACCCCCGCCCATTGACGTCAATAATGAC
GTATGTTCCCATAGTAACGCCAATAGGGACTTTCCATTGACGTCAATGGGTGGAGTATTTACGGTAAACT
GCCCACTTGGCAGTACATCAAGTGTATCATATGCCAAGTACGCCCCCTATTGACGTCAATGACGGTAAAT
GGCCCGCCTGGCATTATGCCCAGTACATGACCTTATGGGACTTTCCTACTTGGCAGTACATCTACGTATT
AGTCATCGCTATTACCATGGTGATGCGGTTTTGGCAGTACATCAATGGGCGTGGATAGCGGTTTGACTCA
CGGGGATTTCCAAGTCTCCACCCCATTGACGTCAATGGGAGTTTGTTTTGGCACCAAAATCAACGGGACT
TTCCAAAATGTCGTAACAACTCCGCCCCATTGACGCAAATGGGCGGTAGGCGTGTACGGTGGGAGGTCTA
TATAAGCAGAGCTCTCTGGCTAACTAGAGAACCCACTGCTTACTGGCTTATCGAAATTAATACGACTCAC
TATAGGGAGACCCAAGCTGGCTAGCGCCACCATGGGATCCAACGACCTGATGAGAGACCTGGCTCCAATT
AGCGCCAAGGCCTGGGCCGAAATCGAGACAGAGGCCCGGGGCACCCTGACCGTGACCCTGGCCGCCAGAA
AAGTGGTGGACTTCAAGGGCCCCCTGGGCTGGGACGCCTCCTCTGTGTCCCTGGGCAGAACCGAGGCCCT
GGCTGAGGAACCTAAGGCCGCCGGCAGCGCCGCTGTGGTCACAGTGCGGAAGCGGGCTGTGCAGCCTCTG
ATCGAGCTGTGTGTGCCATTCACCCTGAAAAGAGCTGAACTGGAAGCTATCGCGAGAGGAGCCTCTGATG
CCGATCTGGACCCTGTTATCGAGGCCGCTAGAGCCATCGCCATCGCCGAGGACCGGGCCGTCTTTCATGG
CTTCGCCGCAGGCGGCATCACAGGCATCGGAGAAGCCAGCGCTGAACACGCCCTGGACCTGCCTGCCGAC
CTCGCCGACTTCCCCGGCGTGCTGGTGCGCGCCCTCGCTGTGCTGCGGGACAGAGGCGTGGACGGCCCCT
ACGCCCTGGTCCTGGGAAGGACCGTGTACCAGCAGCTGATGGAAACCACAACCCCTGGCGGCTACCCTGT
GCTTCAACACGTGCGGAGACTGTTCGAGGGCCCTCTGATCTGGGCCCCTGGAGTTGATGGCGCCATGCTG
ATCAGCCAGAGAGGCGGCGACTTTGAGCTGACAGTGGGCAGAGATTTCAGCATCGGATACCACGACCACG
ATGCCCAGAGCGTGCACCTGTACCTGCAGGAGAGCATGACCTTCAGATGCCTGGGCCCTGAGGCCGCCGT
GCCCCTGAGAGGCCTGAGCCAGGCCGCCACCAAGGCCGGTACCGGCGGCGGAGGCAGCGGCGGCGGATCT
GGCGGCGGCAGCGCAGAAATCGGTACTGGCTTTCCATTCGACCCCCATTATGTGGAAGTCCTGGGCGAGC
GCATGCACTACGTCGATGTTGGTCCGCGCGATGGCACCCCTGTGCTGTTCCTGCACGGTAACCCGACCTC
CTCCTACGTGTGGCGCAACATCATCCCGCATGTTGCACCGACCCATCGCTGCATTGCTCCAGACCTGATC
GGTATGGGCAAATCCGACAAACCAGACCTGGGTTATTTCTTCGACGACCACGTCCGCTTCATGGATGCCT
TCATCGAAGCCCTGGGTCTGGAAGAGGTCGTCCTGGTCATTCACGACTGGGGCTCCGCTCTGGGTTTCCA
CTGGGCCAAGCGCAATCCAGAGCGCGTCAAAGGTATTGCATTTATGGAGTTCATCCGCCCTATCCCGACC
TGGGACGAATGGCCAGAATTTGCCCGCGAGACCTTCCAGGCCTTCCGCACCACCGACGTCGGCCGCAAGC
TGATCATCGATCAGAACGTTTTTATCGAGGGTACGCTGCCGATGGGTGTCGTCCGCCCGCTGACTGAAGT
CGAGATGGACCATTACCGCGAGCCGTTCCTGAATCCTGTTGACCGCGAGCCACTGTGGCGCTTCCCAAAC
GAGCTGCCAATCGCCGGTGAGCCAGCGAACATCGTCGCGCTGGTCGAAGAATACATGGACTGGCTGCACC
AGTCCCCTGTCCCGAAGCTGCTGTTCTGGGGCACCCCAGGCGTTCTGATCCCACCGGCCGAAGCCGCTCG
CCTGGCCAAAAGCCTGCCTAACTGCAAGGCTGTGGACATCGGCCCGGGTCTGAATCTGCTGCAAGAAGAC
AACCCGGACCTGATCGGCAGCGAGATCGCGCGCTGGCTGTCTACTCTGGAGATTTCCGGTAAGCTTGGAA
GCGCCGGCTCTGCCGCTGGCAGCGGCGAGGGCATCCTCTGGCATGAGATGTGGCATGAAGGCCTGGAAGA
GGCATCTCGTTTGTACTTTGGGGAAAGGAACGTGAAAGGCATGTTTGAGGTGCTGGAGCCCTTGCATGCT
ATGATGGAACGGGGCCCCCAGACTCTGAAGGAAACATCCTTTAATCAGGCCTATGGTCGAGATTTAATGG
AGGCCCAAGAGTGGTGCAGGAAGTACATGAAATCAGGGAATGTCAAGGACCTCCTCCAAGCCTGGGACCT
CTATTATCATGTGTTCCGACGAATCTCAAAGTAGGATATCCAGCACAGTGGCGGCCGCTCGAGTCTAGAG
GGCCCGTTTAAACCCGCTGATCAGCCTCGACTGTGCCTTCTAGTTGCCAGCCATCTGTTGTTTGCCCCTC
CCCCGTGCCTTCCTTGACCCTGGAAGGTGCCACTCCCACTGTCCTTTCCTAATAAAATGAGGAAATTGCA
TCGCATTGTCTGAGTAGGTGTCATTCTATTCTGGGGGGTGGGGTGGGGCAGGACAGCAAGGGGGAGGATT
GGGAAGACAATAGCAGGCATGCTGGGGATGCGGTGGGCTCTATGGCTTCTGAGGCGGAAAGAACCAGCTG
GGGCTCTAGGGGGTATCCCC
[124 nt withheld, positions 3591-3714]
C
[91 nt withheld, positions 3716-3806]
A
[49 nt withheld, positions 3808-3856]
CCTTTGACGTTGGAGTCCACGTTCTTT
[37 nt withheld, positions 3884-3920]
ACCCTATCTCGGTCTATTCTTTTGATTTATAAGGGATTTTGCCGATTTCGGCCTATTGGTTAAAAAATGA
GCTGATTTAACAAAAATTTAACGCGAATTAATTCTGTGGAATGTGTGTCAGTTAGGGTGTGGAAAGTCCC
CAGGCTCCCCAGCAGGCAGAAGTATGCAAAGCATGCATCTCAATTAGTCAGCAACCAGGTGTGGAAAGTC
CCCAGGCTCCCCAGCAGGCAGAAGTATGCAAAGCATGCATCTCAATTAGTCAGCAACCATAGTCCCGCCC
CTAACTCCGCCCATCCCGCCCCTAACTCCGCCCAGTTCCGCCCATTCTCCGCCCCATGGCTGACTAATTT
TTTTTATTTATGCAGAGGCCGAGGCCGCCTCTGCCTCTGAGCTATTCCAGAAGTAGTGAGGAGGCTTTTT
TGGAGGCCTAGGCTTTTGCAAAAAGCTCCCGGGAGCTTGTATATCCATTTTCGGATCTGATCAAGAGACA
GGATGAGGATCGTTTCGCATGATTGAACAAGATGGATTGCACGCAGGTTCTCCGGCCGCTTGGGTGGAGA
GGCTATTCGGCTATGACTGGGCACAACAGACAATCGGCTGCTCTGATGCCGCCGTGTTCCGGCTGTCAGC
GCAGGGGCGCCCGGTTCTTTTTGTCAAGACCGACCTGTCCGGTGCCCTGAATGAACTGCAGGACGAGGCA
GCGCGGCTATCGTGGCTGGCCACGACGGGCGTTCCTTGCGCAGCTGTGCTCGACGTTGTCACTGAAGCGG
GAAGGGACTGGCTGCTATTGGGCGAAGTGCCGGGGCAGGATCTCCTGTCATCTCACCTTGCTCCTGCCGA
GAAAGTATCCATCATGGCTGATGCAATGCGGCGGCTGCATACGCTTGATCCGGCTACCTGCCCATTCGAC
CACCAAGCGAAACATCGCATCGAGCGAGCACGTACTCGGATGGAAGCCGGTCTTGTCGATCAGGATGATC
TGGACGAAGAGCATCAGGGGCTCGCGCCAGCCGAACTGTTCGCCAGGCTCAAGGCGCGCATGCCCGACGG
CGAGGATCTCGTCGTGACCCATGGCGATGCCTGCTTGCCGAATATCATGGTGGAAAATGGCCGCTTTTCT
GGATTCATCGACTGTGGCCGGCTGGGTGTGGCGGACCGCTATCAGGACATAGCGTTGGCTACCCGTGATA
TTGCTGAAGAGCTTGGCGGCGAATGGGCTGACCGCTTCCTCGTGCTTTACGGTATCGCCGCTCCCGATTC
GCAGCGCATCGCCTTCTATCGCCTTCTTGACGAGTTCTTCTGAGCGGGACTCTGGGGTTCGAAATGACCG
ACCAAGCGACGCCCAACCTGCCATCACGAGATTTCGATTCCACCGCCGCCTTCTATGAAAGGTTGGGCTT
CGGAATCGTTTTCCGGGACGCCGGCTGGATGATCCTCCAGCGCGGGGATCTCATGCTGGAGTTCTTCGCC
CACCCCAACTTGTTTATTGCAGCTTATAATGGTTACAAATAAAGCAATAGCATCACAAATTTCACAAATA
AAGCATTTTTTTCACTGCATTCTAGTTGTGGTTTGTCCAAACTCATCAATGTATCTTATCATGTCTGTAT
ACCGTCGACCTCTAGCTAGAGCTTGGCGTAATCATGGTCATAGCTGTTTCCTGTGTGAAATTGTTATCCG
CTCACAATTCCACACAACATACGAGCCGGAAGCATAAAGTGTAAAGCCTGGGGTGCCTAATGAGTGAGCT
AACTCACATTAATTGCGTTGCGCTCACTGCCCGCTTTCCAGTCGGGAAACCTGTCGTGCCAGCTGCATTA
ATGAATCGGCCAACGCGCGGGGAGAGGCGGTTTGCGTATTGGGCGCTCTTCCGCTTCCTCGCTCACTGAC
TCGCTGCGCTCGGTCGTTCGGCTGCGGCGAGCGGTATCAGCTCACTCAAAGGCGGTAATACGGTTATCCA
CAGAATCAGGGGATAACGCAGGAAAGAACATGTGAGCAAAAGGCCAGCAAAAGGCCAGGAACCGTAAAAA
GGCCGCGTTGCTGGCGTTTTTCCATAGGCTCCGCCCCCCTGACGAGCATCACAAAAATCGACGCTCAAGT
CAGAGGTGGCGAAACCCGACAGGACTATAAAGATACCAGGCGTTTCCCCCTGGAAGCTCCCTCGTGCGCT
CTCCTGTTCCGACCCTGCCGCTTACCGGATACCTGTCCGCCTTTCTCCCTTCGGGAAGCGTGGCGCTTTC
TCATAGCTCACGCTGTAGGTATCTCAGTTCGGTGTAGGTCGTTCGCTCCAAGCTGGGCTGTGTGCACGAA
CCCCCCGTTCAGCCCGACCGCTGCGCCTTATCCGGTAACTATCGTCTTGAGTCCAACCCGGTAAGACACG
ACTTATCGCCACTGGCAGCAGCCACTGGTAACAGGATTAGCAGAGCGAGGTATGTAGGCGGTGCTACAGA
GTTCTTGAAGTGGTGGCCTAACTACGGCTACACTAGAAGAACAGTATTTGGTATCTGCGCTCTGCTGAAG
CCAGTTACCTTCGGAAAAAGAGTTGGTAGCTCTTGATCCGGCAAACAAACCACCGCTGGTAGCGGTGGTT
TTTTTGTTTGCAAGCAGCAGATTACGCGCAGAAAAAAAGGATCTCAAGAAGATCCTTTGATCTTTTCTAC
GGGGTCTGACGCTCAGTGGAACGAAAACTCACGTTAAGGGATTTTGGTCATGAGATTATCAAAAAGGATC
TTCACCTAGATCCTTTTAAATTAAAAATGAAGTTTTAAATCAATCTAAAGTATATATGAGTAAACTTGGT
CTGACAGTTACCAATGCTTAATCAGTGAGGCACCTATCTCAGCGATCTGTCTATTTCGTTCATCCATAGT
TGCCTGACTCCCCGTCGTGTAGATAACTACGATACGGGAGGGCTTACCATCTGGCCCCAGTGCTGCAATG
ATACCGCGAGACCCACGCTCACCGGCTCCAGATTTATCAGCAATAAACCAGCCAGCCGGAAGGGCCGAGC
GCAGAAGTGGTCCTGCAACTTTATCCGCCTCCATCCAGTCTATTAATTGTTGCCGGGAAGCTAGAGTAAG
TAGTTCGCCAGTTAATAGTTTGCGCAACGTTGTTGCCATTGCTACAGGCATCGTGGTGTCACGCTCGTCG
TTTGGTATGGCTTCATTCAGCTCCGGTTCCCAACGATCAAGGCGAGTTACATGATCCCCCATGTTGTGCA
AAAAAGCGGTTAGCTCCTTCGGTCCTCCGATCGTTGTCAGAAGTAAGTTGGCCGCAGTGTTATCACTCAT
GGTTATGGCAGCACTGCATAATTCTCTTACTGTCATGCCATCCGTAAGATGCTTTTCTGTGACTGGTGAG
TACTCAACCAAGTCATTCTGAGAATAGTGTATGCGGCGACCGAGTTGCTCTTGCCCGGCGTCAATACGGG
ATAATACCGCGCCACATAGCAGAACTTTAAAAGTGCTCATCATTGGAAAACGTTCTTCGGGGCGAAAACT
CTCAAGGATCTTACCGCTGTTGAGATCCAGTTCGATGTAACCCACTCGTGCACCCAACT
